Addgene plasmid #25231: WDR5 (2H9P)
Purpose: Bacterial expression for structure determination; may not be full ORF
Depositing lab: Cheryl Arrowsmith. Depositing organization: University of Toronto.
Backbone
  Vector backbone: pET28a-LIC
  Backbone manufacturer: SGC
  Backbone size w/o insert (bp): 7328
  Vector type: Bacterial Expression
Growth in bacteria
  Bacterial resistance: Kanamycin, 50 μg/mL
  Growth temperature: 37°C
  Growth strain: DH5alpha
  Copy number: Low Copy
Gene/Insert
  Gene/Insert name: WDR5_01 (alt names: PDB: 2H9P; WD repeat domain 5; WDR5)
  Species: H. sapiens (human)
  Insert size (bp): 1002
  Entrez Gene: WDR5 (a.k.a. BIG-3, BIG3, CFAP89, SWD3)
  Tag / fusion protein: His (N terminal on insert)
  Cloning method: Restriction Enzyme
  Sequencing primers: 5′ T7; 3′ T7-term
Terms and licenses: Academic/Nonprofit Terms; Industry Terms: Not Available to Industry
Depositor comments: PDB: 2H9P. http://www.thesgc.org/structures/2H9P/
How to cite: WDR5 (2H9P) was a gift from Cheryl Arrowsmith (Addgene plasmid # 25231 ; http://n2t.net/addgene:25231 ; RRID:Addgene_25231)
