[The description below was written by a language model from this plasmid's Addgene catalogue record.]
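Description:
WDR5 (2H9P) is a bacterial expression plasmid built on pET28a-LIC, a ligation-independent-cloning derivative of the pET28a vector produced by a structural genomics group. It carries a roughly 1 kb insert encoding human WDR5 (WD repeat domain 5, also known as BIG3, SWD3 or CFAP89), a WD40-repeat protein. The construct was designed to produce protein for structure determination and corresponds to a deposited crystal structure entry (2H9P). The record cautions that the insert may not represent the full open reading frame, so it may be a boundary-optimised fragment rather than the complete coding sequence. The plasmid is selected with kanamycin, is listed as low copy, and is maintained in a standard cloning strain.

The insert is fused to an N-terminal His tag, which allows the recombinant protein to be purified by immobilised metal affinity chromatography. No feature table is supplied, so the promoter and other regulatory elements are not explicitly recorded. However, the pET28a lineage and the use of T7 and T7-terminator sequencing primers are consistent with a T7 promoter/terminator expression cassette, which would require a host supplying T7 RNA polymerase for induced expression. Whether a protease cleavage site lies between the tag and WDR5 is not stated. The backbone size given, about 7.3 kb without insert, is larger than standard pET28a, presumably because the empty LIC vector contains a stuffer fragment, though the record does not say so. Although the backbone is a LIC vector, the cloning method is catalogued as restriction enzyme. Typical uses are overexpression and purification of WDR5 for crystallography, biophysical work or binding studies.
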