>Addgene plasmid #25231 | WDR5 (2H9P) | depositor partial sequence | sequence record 11705 | Author sequence
ATGGCGACGGAGGAGAAGAAGCCCGAGACCGAGGCCGCCAGAGCACAGCCAACCCCTTCGTCATCCGCCA
CTCAGAGCAAGCCTACACCTGTGAAGCCAAACTATGCTCTAAAGTTCACCCTTGCTGGCCACACCAAAGC
AGTGTCCTCCGTGAAATTCAGCCCGAATGGAGAGTGGCTGGCAAGTTCATCTGCTGATAAACTTATTAAA
ATTTGGGGCGCGTATGATGGGAAATTTGAGAAAACCATATCTGGTCACAAGCTGGGAATATCCGATGTAG
CCTGGTCGTCAGATTCTAACCTTCTTGTTTCTGCCTCAGATGACAAAACCTTGAAGATATGGGACGTGAG
CTCGGGCAAGTGTCTGAAAACCCTGAAGGGACACAGTAATTATGTCTTTTGCTGCAACTTCAATCCCCAG
TCCAACCTTATTGTCTCAGGATCCTTTGACGAAAGCGTGAGGATATGGGATGTGAAAACAGGGAAGTGCC
TCAAGACTTTGCCAGCTCACTCGGATCCAGTCTCGGCCGTTCATTTTAATCGTGATGGATCCTTGATAGT
TTCAAGTAGCTATGATGGTCTCTGTCGCATCTGGGACACCGCCTCGGGCCAGTGCCTGAAGACGCTCATC
GATGACGACAACCCCCCCGTGTCTTTTGTGAAGTTCTCCCCGAACGGCAAATACATCCTGGCCGCCACGC
TGGACAACACTCTGAAGCTCTGGGACTACAGCAAGGGGAAGTGCCTGAAGACGTACACTGGCCACAAGAA
TGAGAAATACTGCATATTTGCCAATTTCTCTGTTACTGGTGGGAAGTGGATTGTGTCTGGCTCAGAGGAT
AACCTTGTTTACATCTGGAACCTTCAGACGAAAGAGATTGTACAGAAACTACAAGGCCACACAGATGTCG
TGATCTCAACAGCTTGTCACCCAACAGAAAACATCATCGCCTCTGCTGCGCTAGAAAATGACAAAACAAT
TAAACTGTGGAAGAGTGACTGC
