>Addgene plasmid #25231 | WDR5 (2H9P) | addgene partial sequence | sequence record 31311 | 25231 with T7
GAATTCCCTCTGAATATTTTGTTTACTTTAAGAAGGAGATATACCATGGGCAGCAGCCATCATCATCATC
ATCACAGCAGCGGCCTGGTTCCGCGTGGTAGTATGGCGACGGAGGAGAAGAAGCCCGAGACCGAGGCCGC
CAGAGCACAGCCAACCCCTTCGTCATCCGCCACTCAGAGCAAGCCTACACCTGTGAAGCCAAACTATGCT
CTAAAGTTCACCCTTGCTGGCCACACCAAAGCAGTGTCCTCCGTGAAATTCAGCCCGAATGGAGAGTGGC
TGGCAAGTTCATCTGCTGATAAACTTATTAAAATTTGGGGCGCGTATGATGGGAAATTTGAGAAAACCAT
ATCTGGTCACAAGCTGGGAATATCCGATGTAGCCTGGTCGTCAGATTCTAACCTTCTTGTTTCTGCCTCA
GATGACAAAACCTTGAAGATATGGGACGTGAGCTCGGGCAAGTGTCTGAAAACCCTGAAGGGACACAGTA
ATTATGTCTTTTGCTGCAACTTCAATCCCCAGTCCAACCTTATTGTCTCAGGATCCTTTGACGAAAGCGT
GAGGATATGGGATGTGAAAACAGGGAAGTGCCTCAAGACTTTGCCAGCTCACTCGGATCCAGTCTCGGCC
GTTCATTTTAATCGTGATGGATCCTTGATAGTTTCAAGTAGCTATGATGGTCTCTGTCGCATCTGGGACA
CCGCCTCGGGCCAGTGCCTGAAGACGCTCATCGATGACGACAACCCCCCCGTGTCTTTTGTGAAGTTCTC
CCCGAACGGCAAATACATCCTGGCCGCCACGCTGGACAACACTCTGAAGCTCTGGGACTACAGCAAGGGG
AAGTGCCTGAAGACGTACACTGGCCACAAGAATGAGAAATACTGCATATTTGCCAATTTCTCTGTTACTG
GTGGGAAGT
